Addgene plasmid #40821: pMCL-HA-MAPKK2-KW71[delta(48-55)/S222D/S226D]
Depositing lab: Natalie Ahn. Depositing organization: University of Colorado, Boulder. Publication: Megakaryocytic differentiation induced by constitutive activation of mitogen-activated protein kinase kinase. Whalen AM, Galasinski SC, Shapiro PS, Nahreini TS, Ahn NG. Mol Cell Biol. 1997 Apr;17(4):1947-58. PubMed 9121442.
Backbone
  Vector backbone: pCEP4
  Backbone manufacturer: Invitrogen
  Backbone size w/o insert (bp): 10200
  Total vector size (bp): 11700
  Modifications to backbone: See attached map & info
  Vector type: Mammalian Expression
  Selectable markers: Hygromycin
Growth in bacteria
  Bacterial resistance: Ampicillin, 100 μg/mL
  Growth temperature: 37°C
  Growth strain: XL1 Blue
  Copy number: Unknown
Gene/Insert
  Gene/Insert name: MAP2K2 (alt name: MKK2)
  Species: H. sapiens (human)
  Insert size (bp): 1500
  Mutation: delta(48-55) + S222D + S226D
  GenBank ID: NM_030662
  Entrez Gene: MAP2K2 (a.k.a. CFC4, MAPKK2, MEK2, MKK2, PRKMK2)
  Promoter: CMV
  Tag / fusion protein: HA (N terminal on insert)
  Cloning method: Restriction Enzyme; 5′ cloning site BamHI (not destroyed); 3′ cloning site HindIII (not destroyed)
  Sequencing primers: 5′ CMV
Resource information
  A portion of this plasmid was derived from a plasmid made by: Dr. Kun-liang Guan, UCSD
Terms and licenses: Academic/Nonprofit Terms; Industry Terms: Not Available to Industry
How to cite: pMCL-HA-MAPKK2-KW71[delta(48-55)/S222D/S226D] was a gift from Natalie Ahn (Addgene plasmid # 40821 ; http://n2t.net/addgene:40821 ; RRID:Addgene_40821)
