[The description below was written by a language model from this plasmid's Addgene catalogue record.]
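Description:
pMCL-HA-MAPKK2-KW71[delta(48-55)/S222D/S226D] is a mammalian expression plasmid of about 11.7 kb, built on a modified Invitrogen pCEP4 backbone (about 10.2 kb). The record refers to an attached map for the backbone modifications and does not spell them out. It is propagated in E. coli under ampicillin selection, and transfected mammalian cells can be selected with hygromycin. Unmodified pCEP4 is an episomal vector that carries the Epstein-Barr virus oriP and EBNA-1 elements. The record does not list these, so whether they are retained here cannot be confirmed from the fields given.

The payload is a roughly 1.5 kb human MAP2K2 (MEK2/MKK2) coding sequence cloned between BamHI and HindIII sites, both preserved. It is expressed from the CMV promoter and carries an N-terminal HA epitope tag for detection or immunoprecipitation. The insert carries three changes: a deletion of residues 48 to 55 and aspartate substitutions at serines 222 and 226. These serines lie in the activation loop, where the kinase is normally phosphorylated by upstream activators, so the acidic substitutions act as phosphomimetics. Together with the N-terminal deletion, this design matches the constitutively active MAP kinase kinase described in the associated publication on megakaryocytic differentiation. The meaning of "KW71" in the name is not explained in the record.

The construct is suited to driving sustained, stimulus-independent activation of the MAP kinase pathway downstream of MKK2 in cultured mammalian cells. Hygromycin selection allows stable populations to be established for studying effects on signalling, proliferation or differentiation. Part of the plasmid was derived from a construct made in another laboratory.
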