>Addgene plasmid #40821 | pMCL-HA-MAPKK2-KW71[delta(48-55)/S222D/S226D] | addgene partial sequence | sequence record 54566 | CMV-F 5'-CGCAAATGGGCGGTAGGCGTG-3'
ATCTCTAGAAGCTGGGTACCACGCGTTCATATGGCTTACCCATACGATGTTCCAGATTACGCTAGCCTGG
GATCCATGCTGGCCCGGAGGAAGCCGGTGCTGCCGGCGCTCACCATCAACCCTACCATCGCCGAGGGCCC
ATCCCCTACCAGCGAGGGAGCATCCGAGGCAAACCTGGTGGACCTGCAGAAGAAGCTGGAGGAGCTGGAA
CTTGACGCCTTTCTCACCCAGAAAGCCAAGGTTGGCGAACTCAAAGACGATGACTTCGAAAGGATCTCAG
AGCTGGGCGCGGGCAACGGCGGGGTGGTCACCAAAGTCCAGCACAGACCCTCGGGCCTCATCATGGCCAG
GAAGCTGATCCACCTTGAGATCAAGCCGGCCATCCGGAACCAGATCATCCGCGAGCTGCAGGTCCTGCAC
GAATGCAACTCGCCGTACATCGTGGGCTTCTACGGGGCCTTCTACAGTGACGGGGAGATCAGCATTTGCA
TGGAACACATGGACGGCGGCTCCCTGGACCAGGTGCTGAAAGAGGCCAAGAGGATTCCCGAGGAGATCCT
GGGGAAAGTCAGCATCGCGGTTCTCCGGGGCTTGGCGTACCTCCGAGAGAAGCACCAGATCATGCACCGA
GATGTGAAGCCCTCCAACATCCTCGTGAACTCTAGAGGGGAGATCAAGCTGTGTGACTTCGGGGTGAGCG
GCCAGCTCATAGACGACATGGCCAACGACTTCGTGGGCACGCGCTCCTACATGGCTCCGGAGCGGTTGCA
GG
